Addgene plasmid #92358: pCAG Cas9-2A-Citrine
Purpose: CAG-driven ubiquitous expression of Cas9. Contains 2A-Citrine reporter. For CRISPR mediated gene knockouts in chicken embryos.
Depositing lab: Tatjana Sauka-Spengler. Depositing organization: University of Oxford. Publication: Genome and epigenome engineering CRISPR toolkit for in vivo modulation of cis-regulatory interactions and gene expression in the chicken embryo. Williams RM, Senanayake U, Artibani M, Taylor G, Wells D, Ahmed AA, Sauka-Spengler T. Development. 2018 Feb 23;145(4). pii: dev.160333. doi: 10.1242/dev.160333. PubMed 29386245.
Backbone
  Vector backbone: pCAG
  Backbone size w/o insert (bp): 4944
  Total vector size (bp): 9886
  Vector type: Mammalian Expression
Growth in bacteria
  Bacterial resistance: Ampicillin, 100 μg/mL
  Growth temperature: 37°C
  Growth strain: DH5alpha
  Copy number: High Copy
Gene/Insert
  Gene/Insert name: Cas9 2A Citrine
  Insert size (bp): 4944
  Cloning method: Gibson Cloning
  Sequencing primers: 5′ GCTAACCATGTTCATGCCTTC; 3′ CTGAGGAGTGAATTGCGGCC
Resource information
  A portion of this plasmid was derived from a plasmid made by: Cas9_2A_Citrine was amplified from pTK Cas9_2A_Citrine (Williams et al 2017) and inserted into pCI_H2B_RFP (Betancur 2010) digested with Not1 and Nhe1 to remove IRES_H2B_RFP
Terms and licenses: Academic/Nonprofit Terms; Industry Terms: Not Available to Industry
Depositor comments: Betancur, P., M. Bronner-Fraser, and T. Sauka-Spengler. 2010. Genomic code for Sox10 activation reveals a key regulatory enhancer for cranial neural crest. Proc Natl Acad Sci U S A. 107:3570-3575. Please visit https://www.biorxiv.org/content/early/2017/05/08/135525 for bioRxiv preprint.
How to cite: pCAG Cas9-2A-Citrine was a gift from Tatjana Sauka-Spengler (Addgene plasmid # 92358 ; http://n2t.net/addgene:92358 ; RRID:Addgene_92358)
