[The description below was written by a language model from this plasmid's Addgene catalogue record and pLannotate feature annotations shown in this document.]
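Description:
pCAG Cas9-2A-Citrine is a 9,886 bp expression plasmid built on a pCAG backbone and catalogued as a mammalian expression vector, although its stated purpose is ubiquitous Cas9 expression for CRISPR-mediated gene knockouts in chicken embryos. It is maintained in E. coli through a high-copy ColE1/pUC-type origin and selected with ampicillin via the β-lactamase gene and its own promoter. The backbone also carries remnants of lac regulatory sequence (lac promoter, operator, CAP site and short lacI fragments), along with an SV40 origin, a fragment of the SV40 promoter and an SV40 poly(A) signal. None of these is part of the main expression unit.

The payload is a single transcription unit driven by the composite CAG promoter, made up of the CMV immediate-early enhancer, the chicken β-actin promoter and a chimeric β-actin/β-globin intron, which gives strong, broadly active expression. Downstream lies Streptococcus pyogenes Cas9, which the annotation software splits into contiguous N- and C-terminal portions that together form one continuous coding region. It is followed by a bipartite nucleoplasmin nuclear localization signal, a T2A peptide and the yellow fluorescent protein Citrine. Ribosomal skipping at the 2A site yields separate Cas9 and Citrine polypeptides from one mRNA, so fluorescence marks cells expressing the nuclease. The transcript ends at a rabbit β-globin poly(A) signal, and the short HBB fragment annotated just before it is probably part of that β-globin 3′ region rather than an expressed element.

According to the record, the Cas9-2A-Citrine cassette was amplified from an earlier pTK-based plasmid and inserted by Gibson cloning into a pCI H2B-RFP vector from which the IRES-H2B-RFP segment had been removed. No guide RNA cassette is annotated, so guides would have to be supplied separately.
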