Features (pLannotate 1.2.2; 21 found; start..end, strand, type, name):
      5..384     +  enhancer       CMV enhancer: human cytomegalovirus immediate early enhancer
    386..661     +  promoter       chicken β-actin promoter: No description available
    662..1674    +  intron         chimeric intron: chimera between introns from chicken β-actin and rabbit β-globin
   1846..3447    +  CDS            Cas9(N): N-terminal portion of Streptococcus pyogenes Cas9 (Zetsche et al., 2015)
   3448..5946    +  CDS            Cas9(C): C-terminal portion of Streptococcus pyogenes Cas9 (Zetsche et al., 2015)
   5947..5994    +  CDS            nucleoplasmin NLS: bipartite nuclear localization signal from nucleoplasmin
   6010..6059    +  CDS            T2A (fragment): 2A peptide from Thosea asigna virus capsid protein Eukaryotic ribosomes fail to insert a peptide bond between the Gly and Pro residues, yielding separate polypeptides.
   6070..6786    +  CDS            Citrine: Citrine is a basic (constitutively fluorescent) yellow fluorescent protein published in 2001, derived from Aequorea victoria. It has moderate acid sensitivity.
   6795..6872    +  CDS            HBB (fragment): HBB_PONPY - Experimental evidence at transcript level: Swiss-Prot protein existence level 2. Involved in oxygen transport from the lung to the various peripheral tissues. From Pongo pygmaeus (Bornean orangutan).
   6943..6998    +  polyA_signal   β-globin poly(A) signal: rabbit β-globin polyadenylation signal (Gil and Proudfoot, 1987)
   7413..7429    -  protein_bind   lac operator: The lac repressor binds to the lac operator to inhibit transcription in E. coli. This inhibition can be relieved by adding lactose or isopropyl-β-D-thiogalactopyranoside (IPTG). lac repressor encoded by lacI
   7437..7467    -  promoter       lac promoter: promoter for the E. coli lac operon
   7482..7503    -  protein_bind   CAP binding site: CAP binding activates transcription in the presence of cAMP. E. coli catabolite activator protein
   7516..7555    -  CDS            lacI (fragment): lac repressor; lacI; The lac repressor binds to the lac operator to inhibit transcription in E. coli. This inhibition can be relieved by adding lactose or isopropyl-β-D-thiogalactopyranoside (IPTG).
   7562..7584    +  promoter       SV40 promoter (fragment): SV40 enhancer and early promoter
   7608..7743    +  rep_origin     SV40 ori: SV40 origin of replication
   7763..7897    +  polyA_signal   SV40 poly(A) signal: SV40 polyadenylation signal
   7899..7953    -  CDS            lacI (fragment): lac repressor; lacI; The lac repressor binds to the lac operator to inhibit transcription in E. coli. This inhibition can be relieved by adding lactose or isopropyl-β-D-thiogalactopyranoside (IPTG).
   8136..8724    -  rep_origin     ori: high-copy-number ColE1/pMB1/pBR322/pUC origin of replication
   8895..9755    -  CDS            AmpR: β-lactamase; bla; confers resistance to ampicillin, carbenicillin, and related antibiotics
   9756..9860    -  promoter       AmpR promoter: bla
>Addgene plasmid #92358 | pCAG Cas9-2A-Citrine | depositor full sequence | sequence record 178229 | pCAG Cas9-2A-Citrine sequence 9886 bps
GGTCGACATTGATTATTGACTAGTTATTAATAGTAATCAATTACGGGGTCATTAGTTCATAGCCCATATA
TGGAGTTCCGCGTTACATAACTTACGGTAAATGGCCCGCCTGGCTGACCGCCCAACGACCCCCGCCCATT
GACGTCAATAATGACGTATGTTCCCATAGTAACGCCAATAGGGACTTTCCATTGACGTCAATGGGTGGAG
TATTTACGGTAAACTGCCCACTTGGCAGTACATCAAGTGTATCATATGCCAAGTACGCCCCCTATTGACG
TCAATGACGGTAAATGGCCCGCCTGGCATTATGCCCAGTACATGACCTTATGGGACTTTCCTACTTGGCA
GTACATCTACGTATTAGTCATCGCTATTACCATGGTCGAGGTGAGCCCCACGTTCTGCTTCACTCTCCCC
ATCTCCCCCCCCTCCCCACCCCCAATTTTGTATTTATTTATTTTTTAATTATTTTGTGCAGCGATGGGGG
CGGGGGGGGGGGGGGCGCGCGCCAGGCGGGGCGGGGCGGGGCGAGGGGCGGGGCGGGGCGAGGCGGAGAG
GTGCGGCGGCAGCCAATCAGAGCGGCGCGCTCCGAAAGTTTCCTTTTATGGCGAGGCGGCGGCGGCGGCG
GCCCTATAAAAAGCGAAGCGCGCGGCGGGCGGGAGTCGCTGCGTTGCCTTCGCCCCGTGCCCCGCTCCGC
GCCGCCTCGCGCCGCCCGCCCCGGCTCTGACTGACCGCGTTACTCCCACAGGTGAGCGGGCGGGACGGCC
CTTCTCCTCCGGGCTGTAATTAGCGCTTGGTTTAATGACGGCTCGTTTCTTTTCTGTGGCTGCGTGAAAG
CCTTAAAGGGCTCCGGGAGGGCCCTTTGTGCGGGGGGGAGCGGCTCGGGGGGTGCGTGCGTGTGTGTGTG
CGTGGGGAGCGCCGCGTGCGGCCCGCGCTGCCCGGCGGCTGTGAGCGCTGCGGGCGCGGCGCGGGGCTTT
GTGCGCTCCGCGTGTGCGCGAGGGGAGCGCGGCCGGGGGCGGTGCCCCGCGGTGCGGGGGGGCTGCGAGG
GGAACAAAGGCTGCGTGCGGGGTGTGTGCGTGGGGGGGTGAGCAGGGGGTGTGGGCGCGGCGGTCGGGCT
GTAACCCCCCCCTGCACCCCCCTCCCCGAGTTGCTGAGCACGGCCCGGCTTCGGGTGCGGGGCTCCGTAC
GGGGCGTGGCGCGGGGCTCGCCGTGCCGGGCGGGGGGTGGCGGCAGGTGGGGGTGCCGGGCGGGGCGGGG
CCGCCTCGGGCCGGGGAGGGCTCGGGGGAGGGGCGCGGCGGCCCCCGGAGCGCCGGCGGCTGTCGAGGCG
CGGCGAGCCGCAGCCATTGCCTTTTATGGTAATCGTGCGAGAGGGCGCAGGGACTTCCTTTGTCCCAAAT
CTGTGCGGAGCCGAAATCTGGGAGGCGCCGCCGCACCCCCTCTAGCGGGCGCGGGGCGAAGCGGTGCGGC
GCCGGCAGGAAGGAAATGGGCGGGGAGGGCCTTCGTGCGTCGCCGCGCCGCCGTCCCCTTCTCCCTCTCC
AGCCTCGGGGCTGTCCGCGGGGGGACGGCTGCCTTCGGGGGGGACGGGGCAGGGCGGGGTTCGGCTTCTG
GCGTGTGACCGGCGGCTCTAGAGCCTCTGCTAACCATGTTCATGCCTTCTTCTTTTTCCTACAGCTCCTG
GGCAACGTGCTGGTTATTGTGCTGTCTCATCATTTTGGCAAAGAATTGCTCGAGAGTTCGAAGCCTTAAG
TACGCGTAGGCGCGCCTTAATTAACGTTTAAACGCTAGGCCACCATGGCCCCAAAGAAGAAGCGGAAGGT
CGGTATCCACGGAGTCCCAGCAGCCGACAAGAAGTACAGCATCGGCCTGGACATCGGCACCAACTCTGTG
GGCTGGGCCGTGATCACCGACGAGTACAAGGTGCCCAGCAAGAAATTCAAGGTGCTGGGCAACACCGACC
GGCACAGCATCAAGAAGAACCTGATCGGAGCCCTGCTGTTCGACAGCGGCGAAACAGCCGAGGCCACCCG
GCTGAAGAGAACCGCCAGAAGAAGATACACCAGACGGAAGAACCGGATCTGCTATCTGCAAGAGATCTTC
AGCAACGAGATGGCCAAGGTGGACGACAGCTTCTTCCACAGACTGGAAGAGTCCTTCCTGGTGGAAGAGG
ATAAGAAGCACGAGCGGCACCCCATCTTCGGCAACATCGTGGACGAGGTGGCCTACCACGAGAAGTACCC
CACCATCTACCACCTGAGAAAGAAACTGGTGGACAGCACCGACAAGGCCGACCTGCGGCTGATCTATCTG
GCCCTGGCCCACATGATCAAGTTCCGGGGCCACTTCCTGATCGAGGGCGACCTGAACCCCGACAACAGCG
ACGTGGACAAGCTGTTCATCCAGCTGGTGCAGACCTACAACCAGCTGTTCGAGGAAAACCCCATCAACGC
CAGCGGCGTGGACGCCAAGGCCATCCTGTCTGCCAGACTGAGCAAGAGCAGACGGCTGGAAAATCTGATC
GCCCAGCTGCCCGGCGAGAAGAAGAATGGCCTGTTCGGAAACCTGATTGCCCTGAGCCTGGGCCTGACCC
CCAACTTCAAGAGCAACTTCGACCTGGCCGAGGATGCCAAACTGCAGCTGAGCAAGGACACCTACGACGA
CGACCTGGACAACCTGCTGGCCCAGATCGGCGACCAGTACGCCGACCTGTTTCTGGCCGCCAAGAACCTG
TCCGACGCCATCCTGCTGAGCGACATCCTGAGAGTGAACACCGAGATCACCAAGGCCCCCCTGAGCGCCT
CTATGATCAAGAGATACGACGAGCACCACCAGGACCTGACCCTGCTGAAAGCTCTCGTGCGGCAGCAGCT
GCCTGAGAAGTACAAAGAGATTTTCTTCGACCAGAGCAAGAACGGCTACGCCGGCTACATTGACGGCGGA
GCCAGCCAGGAAGAGTTCTACAAGTTCATCAAGCCCATCCTGGAAAAGATGGACGGCACCGAGGAACTGC
TCGTGAAGCTGAACAGAGAGGACCTGCTGCGGAAGCAGCGGACCTTCGACAACGGCAGCATCCCCCACCA
GATCCACCTGGGAGAGCTGCACGCCATTCTGCGGCGGCAGGAAGATTTTTACCCATTCCTGAAGGACAAC
CGGGAAAAGATCGAGAAGATCCTGACCTTCCGCATCCCCTACTACGTGGGCCCTCTGGCCAGGGGAAACA
GCAGATTCGCCTGGATGACCAGAAAGAGCGAGGAAACCATCACCCCCTGGAACTTCGAGGAAGTGGTGGA
CAAGGGCGCTTCCGCCCAGAGCTTCATCGAGCGGATGACCAACTTCGATAAGAACCTGCCCAACGAGAAG
GTGCTGCCCAAGCACAGCCTGCTGTACGAGTACTTCACCGTGTATAACGAGCTGACCAAAGTGAAATACG
TGACCGAGGGAATGAGAAAGCCCGCCTTCCTGAGCGGCGAGCAGAAAAAGGCCATCGTGGACCTGCTGTT
CAAGACCAACCGGAAAGTGACCGTGAAGCAGCTGAAAGAGGACTACTTCAAGAAAATCGAGTGCTTCGAC
TCCGTGGAAATCTCCGGCGTGGAAGATCGGTTCAACGCCTCCCTGGGCACATACCACGATCTGCTGAAAA
TTATCAAGGACAAGGACTTCCTGGACAATGAGGAAAACGAGGACATTCTGGAAGATATCGTGCTGACCCT
GACACTGTTTGAGGACAGAGAGATGATCGAGGAACGGCTGAAAACCTATGCCCACCTGTTCGACGACAAA
GTGATGAAGCAGCTGAAGCGGCGGAGATACACCGGCTGGGGCAGGCTGAGCCGGAAGCTGATCAACGGCA
TCCGGGACAAGCAGTCCGGCAAGACAATCCTGGATTTCCTGAAGTCCGACGGCTTCGCCAACAGAAACTT
CATGCAGCTGATCCACGACGACAGCCTGACCTTTAAAGAGGACATCCAGAAAGCCCAGGTGTCCGGCCAG
GGCGATAGCCTGCACGAGCACATTGCCAATCTGGCCGGCAGCCCCGCCATTAAGAAGGGCATCCTGCAGA
CAGTGAAGGTGGTGGACGAGCTCGTGAAAGTGATGGGCCGGCACAAGCCCGAGAACATCGTGATCGAAAT
GGCCAGAGAGAACCAGACCACCCAGAAGGGACAGAAGAACAGCCGCGAGAGAATGAAGCGGATCGAAGAG
GGCATCAAAGAGCTGGGCAGCCAGATCCTGAAAGAACACCCCGTGGAAAACACCCAGCTGCAGAACGAGA
AGCTGTACCTGTACTACCTGCAGAATGGGCGGGATATGTACGTGGACCAGGAACTGGACATCAACCGGCT
GTCCGACTACGATGTGGACCATATCGTGCCTCAGAGCTTTCTGAAGGACGACTCCATCGACAACAAGGTG
CTGACCAGAAGCGACAAGAACCGGGGCAAGAGCGACAACGTGCCCTCCGAAGAGGTCGTGAAGAAGATGA
AGAACTACTGGCGGCAGCTGCTGAACGCCAAGCTGATTACCCAGAGAAAGTTCGACAATCTGACCAAGGC
CGAGAGAGGCGGCCTGAGCGAACTGGATAAGGCCGGCTTCATCAAGAGACAGCTGGTGGAAACCCGGCAG
ATCACAAAGCACGTGGCACAGATCCTGGACTCCCGGATGAACACTAAGTACGACGAGAATGACAAGCTGA
TCCGGGAAGTGAAAGTGATCACCCTGAAGTCCAAGCTGGTGTCCGATTTCCGGAAGGATTTCCAGTTTTA
CAAAGTGCGCGAGATCAACAACTACCACCACGCCCACGACGCCTACCTGAACGCCGTCGTGGGAACCGCC
CTGATCAAAAAGTACCCTAAGCTGGAAAGCGAGTTCGTGTACGGCGACTACAAGGTGTACGACGTGCGGA
AGATGATCGCCAAGAGCGAGCAGGAAATCGGCAAGGCTACCGCCAAGTACTTCTTCTACAGCAACATCAT
GAACTTTTTCAAGACCGAGATTACCCTGGCCAACGGCGAGATCCGGAAGCGGCCTCTGATCGAGACAAAC
GGCGAAACCGGGGAGATCGTGTGGGATAAGGGCCGGGATTTTGCCACCGTGCGGAAAGTGCTGAGCATGC
CCCAAGTGAATATCGTGAAAAAGACCGAGGTGCAGACAGGCGGCTTCAGCAAAGAGTCTATCCTGCCCAA
GAGGAACAGCGATAAGCTGATCGCCAGAAAGAAGGACTGGGACCCTAAGAAGTACGGCGGCTTCGACAGC
CCCACCGTGGCCTATTCTGTGCTGGTGGTGGCCAAAGTGGAAAAGGGCAAGTCCAAGAAACTGAAGAGTG
TGAAAGAGCTGCTGGGGATCACCATCATGGAAAGAAGCAGCTTCGAGAAGAATCCCATCGACTTTCTGGA
AGCCAAGGGCTACAAAGAAGTGAAAAAGGACCTGATCATCAAGCTGCCTAAGTACTCCCTGTTCGAGCTG
GAAAACGGCCGGAAGAGAATGCTGGCCTCTGCCGGCGAACTGCAGAAGGGAAACGAACTGGCCCTGCCCT
CCAAATATGTGAACTTCCTGTACCTGGCCAGCCACTATGAGAAGCTGAAGGGCTCCCCCGAGGATAATGA
GCAGAAACAGCTGTTTGTGGAACAGCACAAGCACTACCTGGACGAGATCATCGAGCAGATCAGCGAGTTC
TCCAAGAGAGTGATCCTGGCCGACGCTAATCTGGACAAAGTGCTGTCCGCCTACAACAAGCACCGGGATA
AGCCCATCAGAGAGCAGGCCGAGAATATCATCCACCTGTTTACCCTGACCAATCTGGGAGCCCCTGCCGC
CTTCAAGTACTTTGACACCACCATCGACCGGAAGAGGTACACCAGCACCAAAGAGGTGCTGGACGCCACC
CTGATCCACCAGAGCATCACCGGCCTGTACGAGACACGGATCGACCTGTCTCAGCTGGGAGGCGACAAAA
GGCCGGCGGCCACGAAAAAGGCCGGCCAGGCAAAAAAGAAAAAGGATATCGGATCAGGAGAGGGCAGGGG
AAGTCTTCTAACATGCGGGGACGTGGAGGAAAATCCCGGGCCCAGATCCATGGTGAGCAAGGGCGAGGAG
CTGTTCACCGGGGTGGTGCCCATCCTGGTCGAGCTGGACGGCGACGTAAACGGCCACAAGTTCAGCGTGT
CCGGCGAGGGCGAGGGCGATGCCACCTACGGCAAGCTGACCCTGAAGTTCATCTGCACCACCGGCAAGCT
GCCCGTGCCCTGGCCCACCCTCGTGACCACCTTCGGCTACGGCCTGATGTGCTTCGCCCGCTACCCCGAC
CACATGAAGCAGCACGACTTCTTCAAGTCCGCCATGCCCGAAGGCTACGTCCAGGAGCGCACCATCTTCT
TCAAGGACGACGGCAACTACAAGACCCGCGCCGAGGTGAAGTTCGAGGGCGACACCCTGGTGAACCGCAT
CGAGCTGAAGGGCATCGACTTCAAGGAGGACGGCAACATCCTGGGGCACAAGCTGGAGTACAACTACAAC
AGCCACAACGTCTATATCATGGCCGACAAGCAGAAGAACGGCATCAAGGTGAACTTCAAGATCCGCCACA
ACATCGAGGACGGCAGCGTGCAGCTCGCCGACCACTACCAGCAGAACACCCCCATCGGCGACGGCCCCGT
GCTGCTGCCCGACAACCACTACCTGAGCTACCAGTCCGCCCTGAGCAAAGACCCCAACGAGAAGCGCGAT
CACATGGTCCTGCTGGAGTTCGTGACCGCCGCCGGGATCACTCTCGGCATGGACGAGCTGTACAAGTAAG
GCCGCAATTCACTCCTCAGGTGCAGGCTGCCTATCAGAAGGTGGTGGCTGGTGTGGCCAATGCCCTGGCT
CACAAATACCACTGAGATCTTTTTCCCTCTGCCAAAAATTATGGGGACATCATGAAGCCCCTTGAGCATC
TGACTTCTGGCTAATAAAGGAAATTTATTTTCATTGCAATAGTGTGTTGGAATTTTTTGTGTCTCTCACT
CGGAAGGACATATGGGAGGGCAAATCATTTAAAACATCAGAATGAGTATTTGGTTTAGAGTTTGGCAACA
TATGCCCATATGCTGGCTGCCATGAACAAAGGTTGGCTATAAAGAGGTCATCAGTATATGAAACAGCCCC
CTGCTGTCCATTCCTTATTCCATAGAAAAGCCTTGACTTGAGGTTAGATTTTTTTTATATTTTGTTTTGT
GTTATTTTTTTCTTTAACATCCCTAAAATTTTCCTTACATGTTTTACTAGCCAGATTTTTCCTCCTCTCC
TGACTACTCCCAGTCATAGCTGTCCCTCTTCTCTTATGGAGATCCCTCGACCTGCACCGTCGACCAGCTG
GTCGACGGTGCACCGTCGACCAGCTTGGCGTAATCATGGTCATAGCTGTTTCCTGTGTGAAATTGTTATC
CGCTCACAATTCCACACAACATACGAGCCGGAAGCATAAAGTGTAAAGCCTGGGGTGCCTAATGAGTGAG
CTAACTCACATTAATTGCGTTGCGCTCACTGCCCGCTTTCCAGTCGGGAAACCTGTCGTGCCAGCGGATC
CGCATCTCAATTAGTCAGCAACCATAGTCCCGCCCCTAACTCCGCCCATCCCGCCCCTAACTCCGCCCAG
TTCCGCCCATTCTCCGCCCCATGGCTGACTAATTTTTTTTATTTATGCAGAGGCCGAGGCCGCCTCGGCC
TCTGAGCTATTCCAGAAGTAGTGAGGAGGCTTTTTTGGAGGCCTAGGCTTTTGCAAAAAGCTAACTTGTT
TATTGCAGCTTATAATGGTTACAAATAAAGCAATAGCATCACAAATTTCACAAATAAAGCATTTTTTTCA
CTGCATTCTAGTTGTGGTTTGTCCAAACTCATCAATGTATCTTATCATGTCTGGATCCGCTGCATTAATG
AATCGGCCAACGCGCGGGGAGAGGCGGTTTGCGTATTGGGCGCTCTTCCGCTTCCTCGCTCACTGACTCG
CTGCGCTCGGTCGTTCGGCTGCGGCGAGCGGTATCAGCTCACTCAAAGGCGGTAATACGGTTATCCACAG
AATCAGGGGATAACGCAGGAAAGAACATGTGAGCAAAAGGCCAGCAAAAGGCCAGGAACCGTAAAAAGGC
CGCGTTGCTGGCGTTTTTCCATAGGCTCCGCCCCCCTGACGAGCATCACAAAAATCGACGCTCAAGTCAG
AGGTGGCGAAACCCGACAGGACTATAAAGATACCAGGCGTTTCCCCCTGGAAGCTCCCTCGTGCGCTCTC
CTGTTCCGACCCTGCCGCTTACCGGATACCTGTCCGCCTTTCTCCCTTCGGGAAGCGTGGCGCTTTCTCA
ATGCTCACGCTGTAGGTATCTCAGTTCGGTGTAGGTCGTTCGCTCCAAGCTGGGCTGTGTGCACGAACCC
CCCGTTCAGCCCGACCGCTGCGCCTTATCCGGTAACTATCGTCTTGAGTCCAACCCGGTAAGACACGACT
TATCGCCACTGGCAGCAGCCACTGGTAACAGGATTAGCAGAGCGAGGTATGTAGGCGGTGCTACAGAGTT
CTTGAAGTGGTGGCCTAACTACGGCTACACTAGAAGGACAGTATTTGGTATCTGCGCTCTGCTGAAGCCA
GTTACCTTCGGAAAAAGAGTTGGTAGCTCTTGATCCGGCAAACAAACCACCGCTGGTAGCGGTGGTTTTT
TTGTTTGCAAGCAGCAGATTACGCGCAGAAAAAAAGGATCTCAAGAAGATCCTTTGATCTTTTCTACGGG
GTCTGACGCTCAGTGGAACGAAAACTCACGTTAAGGGATTTTGGTCATGAGATTATCAAAAAGGATCTTC
ACCTAGATCCTTTTAAATTAAAAATGAAGTTTTAAATCAATCTAAAGTATATATGAGTAAACTTGGTCTG
ACAGTTACCAATGCTTAATCAGTGAGGCACCTATCTCAGCGATCTGTCTATTTCGTTCATCCATAGTTGC
CTGACTCCCCGTCGTGTAGATAACTACGATACGGGAGGGCTTACCATCTGGCCCCAGTGCTGCAATGATA
CCGCGAGACCCACGCTCACCGGCTCCAGATTTATCAGCAATAAACCAGCCAGCCGGAAGGGCCGAGCGCA
GAAGTGGTCCTGCAACTTTATCCGCCTCCATCCAGTCTATTAATTGTTGCCGGGAAGCTAGAGTAAGTAG
TTCGCCAGTTAATAGTTTGCGCAACGTTGTTGCCATTGCTACAGGCATCGTGGTGTCACGCTCGTCGTTT
GGTATGGCTTCATTCAGCTCCGGTTCCCAACGATCAAGGCGAGTTACATGATCCCCCATGTTGTGCAAAA
AAGCGGTTAGCTCCTTCGGTCCTCCGATCGTTGTCAGAAGTAAGTTGGCCGCAGTGTTATCACTCATGGT
TATGGCAGCACTGCATAATTCTCTTACTGTCATGCCATCCGTAAGATGCTTTTCTGTGACTGGTGAGTAC
TCAACCAAGTCATTCTGAGAATAGTGTATGCGGCGACCGAGTTGCTCTTGCCCGGCGTCAATACGGGATA
ATACCGCGCCACATAGCAGAACTTTAAAAGTGCTCATCATTGGAAAACGTTCTTCGGGGCGAAAACTCTC
AAGGATCTTACCGCTGTTGAGATCCAGTTCGATGTAACCCACTCGTGCACCCAACTGATCTTCAGCATCT
TTTACTTTCACCAGCGTTTCTGGGTGAGCAAAAACAGGAAGGCAAAATGCCGCAAAAAAGGGAATAAGGG
CGACACGGAAATGTTGAATACTCATACTCTTCCTTTTTCAATATTATTGAAGCATTTATCAGGGTTATTG
TCTCATGAGCGGATACATATTTGAATGTATTTAGAAAAATAAACAAATAGGGGTTCCGCGCACATTTCCC
CGAAAAGTGCCACCTG
