>Addgene plasmid #92358 | pCAG Cas9-2A-Citrine | addgene partial sequence | sequence record 181398 | Addgene Partial NGS Result
TTTAAACGCTAGGCCACCATGGCCCCAAAGAAGAAGCGGAAGGTCGGTATCCACGGAGTCCCAGCAGCCG
ACAAGAAGTACAGCATCGGCCTGGACATCGGCACCAACTCTGTGGGCTGGGCCGTGATCACCGACGAGTA
CAAGGTGCCCAGCAAGAAATTCAAGGTGCTGGGCAACACCGACCGGCACAGCATCAAGAAGAACCTGATC
GGAGCCCTGCTGTTCGACAGCGGCGAAACAGCCGAGGCCACCCGGCTGAAGAGAACCGCCAGAAGAAGAT
ACACCAGACGGAAGAACCGGATCTGCTATCTGCAAGAGATCTTCAGCAACGAGATGGCCAAGGTGGACGA
CAGCTTCTTCCACAGACTGGAAGAGTCCTTCCTGGTGGAAGAGGATAAGAAGCACGAGCGGCACCCCATC
TTCGGCAACATCGTGGACGAGGTGGCCTACCACGAGAAGTACCCCACCATCTACCACCTGAGAAAGAAAC
TGGTGGACAGCACCGACAAGGCCGACCTGCGGCTGATCTATCTGGCCCTGGCCCACATGATCAAGTTCCG
GGGCCACTTCCTGATCGAGGGCGACCTGAACCCCGACAACAGCGACGTGGACAAGCTGTTCATCCAGCTG
GTGCAGACCTACAACCAGCTGTTCGAGGAAAACCCCATCAACGCCAGCGGCGTGGACGCCAAGGCCATCC
TGTCTGCCAGACTGAGCAAGAGCAGACGGCTGGAAAATCTGATCGCCCAGCTGCCCGGCGAGAAGAAGAA
TGGCCTGTTCGGAAACCTGATTGCCCTGAGCCTGGGCCTGACCCCCAACTTCAAGAGCAACTTCGACCTG
GCCGAGGATGCCAAACTGCAGCTGAGCAAGGACACCTACGACGACGACCTGGACAACCTGCTGGCCCAGA
TCGGCGACCAGTACGCCGACCTGTTTCTGGCCGCCAAGAACCTGTCCGACGCCATCCTGCTGAGCGACAT
CCTGAGAGTGAACACCGAGATCACCAAGGCCCCCCTGAGCGCCTCTATGATCAAGAGATACGACGAGCAC
CACCAGGACCTGACCCTGCTGAAAGCTCTCGTGCGGCAGCAGCTGCCTGAGAAGTACAAAGAGATTTTCT
TCGACCAGAGCAAGAACGGCTACGCCGGCTACATTGACGGCGGAGCCAGCCAGGAAGAGTTCTACAAGTT
CATCAAGCCCATCCTGGAAAAGATGGACGGCACCGAGGAACTGCTCGTGAAGCTGAACAGAGAGGACCTG
CTGCGGAAGCAGCGGACCTTCGACAACGGCAGCATCCCCCACCAGATCCACCTGGGAGAGCTGCACGCCA
TTCTGCGGCGGCAGGAAGATTTTTACCCATTCCTGAAGGACAACCGGGAAAAGATCGAGAAGATCCTGAC
CTTCCGCATCCCCTACTACGTGGGCCCTCTGGCCAGGGGAAACAGCAGATTCGCCTGGATGACCAGAAAG
AGCGAGGAAACCATCACCCCCTGGAACTTCGAGGAAGTGGTGGACAAGGGCGCTTCCGCCCAGAGCTTCA
TCGAGCGGATGACCAACTTCGATAAGAACCTGCCCAACGAGAAGGTGCTGCCCAAGCACAGCCTGCTGTA
CGAGTACTTCACCGTGTATAACGAGCTGACCAAAGTGAAATACGTGACCGAGGGAATGAGAAAGCCCGCC
TTCCTGAGCGGCGAGCAGAAAAAGGCCATCGTGGACCTGCTGTTCAAGACCAACCGGAAAGTGACCGTGA
AGCAGCTGAAAGAGGACTACTTCAAGAAAATCGAGTGCTTCGACTCCGTGGAAATCTCCGGCGTGGAAGA
TCGGTTCAACGCCTCCCTGGGCACATACCACGATCTGCTGAAAATTATCAAGGACAAGGACTTCCTGGAC
AATGAGGAAAACGAGGACATTCTGGAAGATATCGTGCTGACCCTGACACTGTTTGAGGACAGAGAGATGA
TCGAGGAACGGCTGAAAACCTATGCCCACCTGTTCGACGACAAAGTGATGAAGCAGCTGAAGCGGCGGAG
ATACACCGGCTGGGGCAGGCTGAGCCGGAAGCTGATCAACGGCATCCGGGACAAGCAGTCCGGCAAGACA
ATCCTGGATTTCCTGAAGTCCGACGGCTTCGCCAACAGAAACTTCATGCAGCTGATCCACGACGACAGCC
TGACCTTTAAAGAGGACATCCAGAAAGCCCAGGTGTCCGGCCAGGGCGATAGCCTGCACGAGCACATTGC
CAATCTGGCCGGCAGCCCCGCCATTAAGAAGGGCATCCTGCAGACAGTGAAGGTGGTGGACGAGCTCGTG
AAAGTGATGGGCCGGCACAAGCCCGAGAACATCGTGATCGAAATGGCCAGAGAGAACCAGACCACCCAGA
AGGGACAGAAGAACAGCCGCGAGAGAATGAAGCGGATCGAAGAGGGCATCAAAGAGCTGGGCAGCCAGAT
CCTGAAAGAACACCCCGTGGAAAACACCCAGCTGCAGAACGAGAAGCTGTACCTGTACTACCTGCAGAAT
GGGCGGGATATGTACGTGGACCAGGAACTGGACATCAACCGGCTGTCCGACTACGATGTGGACCATATCG
TGCCTCAGAGCTTTCTGAAGGACGACTCCATCGACAACAAGGTGCTGACCAGAAGCGACAAGAACCGGGG
CAAGAGCGACAACGTGCCCTCCGAAGAGGTCGTGAAGAAGATGAAGAACTACTGGCGGCAGCTGCTGAAC
GCCAAGCTGATTACCCAGAGAAAGTTCGACAATCTGACCAAGGCCGAGAGAGGCGGCCTGAGCGAACTGG
ATAAGGCCGGCTTCATCAAGAGACAGCTGGTGGAAACCCGGCAGATCACAAAGCACGTGGCACAGATCCT
GGACTCCCGGATGAACACTAAGTACGACGAGAATGACAAGCTGATCCGGGAAGTGAAAGTGATCACCCTG
AAGTCCAAGCTGGTGTCCGATTTCCGGAAGGATTTCCAGTTTTACAAAGTGCGCGAGATCAACAACTACC
ACCACGCCCACGACGCCTACCTGAACGCCGTCGTGGGAACCGCCCTGATCAAAAAGTACCCTAAGCTGGA
AAGCGAGTTCGTGTACGGCGACTACAAGGTGTACGACGTGCGGAAGATGATCGCCAAGAGCGAGCAGGAA
ATCGGCAAGGCTACCGCCAAGTACTTCTTCTACAGCAACATCATGAACTTTTTCAAGACCGAGATTACCC
TGGCCAACGGCGAGATCCGGAAGCGGCCTCTGATCGAGACAAACGGCGAAACCGGGGAGATCGTGTGGGA
TAAGGGCCGGGATTTTGCCACCGTGCGGAAAGTGCTGAGCATGCCCCAAGTGAATATCGTGAAAAAGACC
GAGGTGCAGACAGGCGGCTTCAGCAAAGAGTCTATCCTGCCCAAGAGGAACAGCGATAAGCTGATCGCCA
GAAAGAAGGACTGGGACCCTAAGAAGTACGGCGGCTTCGACAGCCCCACCGTGGCCTATTCTGTGCTGGT
GGTGGCCAAAGTGGAAAAGGGCAAGTCCAAGAAACTGAAGAGTGTGAAAGAGCTGCTGGGGATCACCATC
ATGGAAAGAAGCAGCTTCGAGAAGAATCCCATCGACTTTCTGGAAGCCAAGGGCTACAAAGAAGTGAAAA
AGGACCTGATCATCAAGCTGCCTAAGTACTCCCTGTTCGAGCTGGAAAACGGCCGGAAGAGAATGCTGGC
CTCTGCCGGCGAACTGCAGAAGGGAAACGAACTGGCCCTGCCCTCCAAATATGTGAACTTCCTGTACCTG
GCCAGCCACTATGAGAAGCTGAAGGGCTCCCCCGAGGATAATGAGCAGAAACAGCTGTTTGTGGAACAGC
ACAAGCACTACCTGGACGAGATCATCGAGCAGATCAGCGAGTTCTCCAAGAGAGTGATCCTGGCCGACGC
TAATCTGGACAAAGTGCTGTCCGCCTACAACAAGCACCGGGATAAGCCCATCAGAGAGCAGGCCGAGAAT
ATCATCCACCTGTTTACCCTGACCAATCTGGGAGCCCCTGCCGCCTTCAAGTACTTTGACACCACCATCG
ACCGGAAGAGGTACACCAGCACCAAAGAGGTGCTGGACGCCACCCTGATCCACCAGAGCATCACCGGCCT
GTACGAGACACGGATCGACCTGTCTCAGCTGGGAGGCGACAAAAGGCCGGCGGCCACGAAAAAGGCCGGC
CAGGCAAAAAAGAAAAAGGATATCGGATCAGGAGAGGGCAGGGGAAGTCTTCTAACATGCGGGGACGTGG
AGGAAAATCCCGGGCCCAGATCCATGGTGAGCAAGGGCGAGGAGCTGTTCACCGGGGTGGTGCCCATCCT
GGTCGAGCTGGACGGCGACGTAAACGGCCACAAGTTCAGCGTGTCCGGCGAGGGCGAGGGCGATGCCACC
TACGGCAAGCTGACCCTGAAGTTCATCTGCACCACCGGCAAGCTGCCCGTGCCCTGGCCCACCCTCGTGA
CCACCTTCGGCTACGGCCTGATGTGCTTCGCCCGCTACCCCGACCACATGAAGCAGCACGACTTCTTCAA
GTCCGCCATGCCCGAAGGCTACGTCCAGGAGCGCACCATCTTCTTCAAGGACGACGGCAACTACAAGACC
CGCGCCGAGGTGAAGTTCGAGGGCGACACCCTGGTGAACCGCATCGAGCTGAAGGGCATCGACTTCAAGG
AGGACGGCAACATCCTGGGGCACAAGCTGGAGTACAACTACAACAGCCACAACGTCTATATCATGGCCGA
CAAGCAGAAGAACGGCATCAAGGTGAACTTCAAGATCCGCCACAACATCGAGGACGGCAGCGTGCAGCTC
GCCGACCACTACCAGCAGAACACCCCCATCGGCGACGGCCCCGTGCTGCTGCCCGACAACCACTACCTGA
GCTACCAGTCCGCCCTGAGCAAAGACCCCAACGAGAAGCGCGATCACATGGTCCTGCTGGAGTTCGTGAC
CGCCGCCGGGATCACTCTCGGCATGGACGAGCTGTACAAGTAAGGCCGCAATTCACTCCTCAGGTGCAGG
CTGCCTATCAGAAGGTGGTGGCTGGTGTGGCCAATGCCCTGGCTCACAAATACCACTGAGATCTTTTTCC
CTCTGCCAAAAATTATGGGGACATCATGAAGCCCCTTGAGCATCTGACTTCTGGCTAATAAAGGAAATTT
ATTTTCATTGCAATAGTGTGTTGGAATTTTTTGTGTCTCTCACTCGGAAGGACATATGGGAGGGCAAATC
ATTTAAAACATCAGAATGAGTATTTGGTTTAGAGTTTGGCAACATATGCCCATATGCTGGCTGCCATGAA
CAAAGGTTGGCTATAAAGAGGTCATCAGTATATGAAACAGCCCCCTGCTGTCCATTCCTTATTCCATAGA
AAAGCCTTGACTTGAGGTTAGATTTTTTTTATATTTTGTTTTGTGTTATTTTTTTCTTTAACATCCCTAA
AATTTTCCTTACATGTTTTACTAGCCAGATTTTTCCTCCTCTCCTGACTACTCCCAGTCATAGCTGTCCC
TCTTCTCTTATGGAGATCCCTCGACCTGCACCGTCGACCAGCTGGTCGACGGTGCACCGTCGACCAGCTT
GGCGTAATCATGGTCATAGCTGTTTCCTGTGTGAAATTGTTATCCGCTCACAATTCCACACAACATACGA
GCCGGAAGCATAAAGTGTAAAGCCTGGGGTGCCTAATGAGTGAGCTAACTCACATTAATTGCGTTGCGCT
CACTGCCCGCTTTCCAGTCGGGAAACCTGTCGTGCCAGCGGATCCGCATCTCAATTAGTCAGCAACCATA
GTCCCGCCCCTAACTCCGCCCATCCCGCCCCTAACTCCGCCCAGTTCCGCCCATTCTCCGCCCCATGGCT
GACTAATTTTTTTTATTTATGCAGAGGCCGAGGCCGCCTCGGCCTCTGAGCTATTCCAGAAGTAGTGAGG
AGGCTTTTTTGGAGGCCTAGGCTTTTGCAAAAAGCTAACTTGTTTATTGCAGCTTATAATGGTTACAAAT
AAAGCAATAGCATCACAAATTTCACAAATAAAGCATTTTTTTCACTGCATTCTAGTTGTGGTTTGTCCAA
ACTCATCAATGTATCTTATCATGTCTGGATCCGCTGCATTAATGAATCGGCCAACGCGCGGGGAGAGGCG
GTTTGCGTATTGGGCGCTCTTCCGCTTCCTCGCTCACTGACTCGCTGCGCTCGGTCGTTCGGCTGCGGCG
AGCGGTATCAGCTCACTCAAAGGCGGTAATACGGTTATCCACAGAATCAGGGGATAACGCAGGAAAGAAC
ATGTGAGCAAAAGGCCAGCAAAAGGCCAGGAACCGTAAAAAGGCCGCGTTGCTGGCGTTTTTCCATAGGC
TCCGCCCCCCTGACGAGCATCACAAAAATCGACGCTCAAGTCAGAGGTGGCGAAACCCGACAGGACTATA
AAGATACCAGGCGTTTCCCCCTGGAAGCTCCCTCGTGCGCTCTCCTGTTCCGACCCTGCCGCTTACCGGA
TACCTGTCCGCCTTTCTCCCTTCGGGAAGCGTGGCGCTTTCTCATAGCTCACGCTGTAGGTATCTCAGTT
CGGTGTAGGTCGTTCGCTCCAAGCTGGGCTGTGTGCACGAACCCCCCGTTCAGCCCGACCGCTGCGCCTT
ATCCGGTAACTATCGTCTTGAGTCCAACCCGGTAAGACACGACTTATCGCCACTGGCAGCAGCCACTGGT
AACAGGATTAGCAGAGCGAGGTATGTAGGCGGTGCTACAGAGTTCTTGAAGTGGTGGCCTAACTACGGCT
ACACTAGAAGAACAGTATTTGGTATCTGCGCTCTGCTGAAGCCAGTTACCTTCGGAAAAAGAGTTGGTAG
CTCTTGATCCGGCAAACAAACCACCGCTGGTAGCGGTGGTTTTTTTGTTTGCAAGCAGCAGATTACGCGC
AGAAAAAAAGGATCTCAAGAAGATCCTTTGATCTTTTCTACGGGGTCTGACGCTCAGTGGAACGAAAACT
CACGTTAAGGGATTTTGGTCATGAGATTATCAAAAAGGATCTTCACCTAGATCCTTTTAAATTAAAAATG
AAGTTTTAAATCAATCTAAAGTATATATGAGTAAACTTGGTCTGACAGTTACCAATGCTTAATCAGTGAG
GCACCTATCTCAGCGATCTGTCTATTTCGTTCATCCATAGTTGCCTGACTCCCCGTCGTGTAGATAACTA
CGATACGGGAGGGCTTACCATCTGGCCCCAGTGCTGCAATGATACCGCGAGACCCACGCTCACCGGCTCC
AGATTTATCAGCAATAAACCAGCCAGCCGGAAGGGCCGAGCGCAGAAGTGGTCCTGCAACTTTATCCGCC
TCCATCCAGTCTATTAATTGTTGCCGGGAAGCTAGAGTAAGTAGTTCGCCAGTTAATAGTTTGCGCAACG
TTGTTGCCATTGCTACAGGCATCGTGGTGTCACGCTCGTCGTTTGGTATGGCTTCATTCAGCTCCGGTTC
CCAACGATCAAGGCGAGTTACATGATCCCCCATGTTGTGCAAAAAAGCGGTTAGCTCCTTCGGTCCTCCG
ATCGTTGTCAGAAGTAAGTTGGCCGCAGTGTTATCACTCATGGTTATGGCAGCACTGCATAATTCTCTTA
CTGTCATGCCATCCGTAAGATGCTTTTCTGTGACTGGTGAGTACTCAACCAAGTCATTCTGAGAATAGTG
TATGCGGCGACCGAGTTGCTCTTGCCCGGCGTCAATACGGGATAATACCGCGCCACATAGCAGAACTTTA
AAAGTGCTCATCATTGGAAAACGTTCTTCGGGGCGAAAACTCTCAAGGATCTTACCGCTGTTGAGATCCA
GTTCGATGTAACCCACTCGTGCACCCAACTGATCTTCAGCATCTTTTACTTTCACCAGCGTTTCTGGGTG
AGCAAAAACAGGAAGGCAAAATGCCGCAAAAAAGGGAATAAGGGCGACACGGAAATGTTGAATACTCATA
CTCTTCCTTTTTCAATATTATTGAAGCATTTATCAGGGTTATTGTCTCATGAGCGGATACATATTTGAAT
GTATTTAGAAAAATAAACAAATAGGGGTTCCGCGCACATTTCCCCGAAAAGTGCCACCTGGGTC
